Addgene plasmid #124548: pET-21a_FnCpf1_2xNLS_protein_expression
Purpose: Protein expression plasmid for 2xNLS FnCpf1 in pET-21a backbone
Depositing lab: Scot Wolfe. Depositing organization: University of Massachusetts, Worcester. Publication: Enhanced Cas12a editing in mammalian cells and zebrafish. Liu P, Luk K, Shin M, Idrizi F, Kwok S, Roscoe B, Mintzer E, Suresh S, Morrison K, Frazao JB, Bolukbasi MF, Ponnienselvan K, Luban J, Zhu LJ, Lawson ND, Wolfe SA. Nucleic Acids Res. 2019 Mar 20. pii: 5403491. doi: 10.1093/nar/gkz184. PubMed 30892626.
Backbone
  Vector backbone: pET-21 a
  Vector type: Bacterial Expression, CRISPR
Growth in bacteria
  Bacterial resistance: Ampicillin, 100 μg/mL
  Growth temperature: 37°C
  Growth strain: DH5alpha
  Copy number: High Copy
Gene/Insert
  Gene/Insert name: FnCpf1_2xNLS
  Species: Synthetic; ; Francisella novicida
  Cloning method: Gibson Cloning
  Sequencing primers: 5′ Unknown
Terms and licenses: Academic/Nonprofit Terms; Industry Terms: Not Available to Industry
How to cite: pET-21a_FnCpf1_2xNLS_protein_expression was a gift from Scot Wolfe (Addgene plasmid # 124548 ; http://n2t.net/addgene:124548 ; RRID:Addgene_124548)
