[The description below was written by a language model from this plasmid's Addgene catalogue record and pLannotate feature annotations shown in this document.]
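Description:
pET-21a_FnCpf1_2xNLS_protein_expression is a bacterial expression plasmid of about 9.4 kb, built on the pET-21a backbone, for producing recombinant Francisella novicida Cas12a (FnCpf1) carrying nuclear localization signals. It replicates in E. coli from a ColE1/pBR322-type origin, with the pBR322-derived bom and rop elements also present. Selection is by ampicillin through the β-lactamase gene. An f1 phage origin is retained from the backbone, as are short non-functional fragments of the tetracycline resistance gene.

The expression cassette follows the standard pET design. A T7 promoter is followed by a lac operator and the T7 gene 10 ribosome binding site, and these drive the Cas12a open reading frame, which ends at a T7 terminator. A plasmid-borne lacI gene supplies the repressor, so transcription stays low until IPTG is added in a host that provides T7 RNA polymerase. Fused downstream of the nuclease are a bipartite nucleoplasmin NLS, a 3xHA epitope tag and a C-terminal polyhistidine tag for affinity purification. The annotation detects only the nucleoplasmin signal, so the identity and position of the second NLS implied by the "2xNLS" name are not evident from the feature table. The small "SET1" fragment called just before the terminator is probably a backbone sequence match rather than a deliberate tag.

The insert was assembled by Gibson cloning. The construct is intended for purifying NLS-tagged FnCas12a protein. Given the associated work on improved Cas12a editing in mammalian cells and zebrafish, the protein is presumably used to assemble ribonucleoprotein complexes with crRNA for genome editing.
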