Features (pLannotate 1.2.2; 21 found; start..end, strand, type, name):
   1014..1091    -  promoter       lacI promoter: lacI
   1099..1378    -  CDS            TcR (fragment): tetracycline efflux protein; tet; confers resistance to tetracycline
   1400..1418    +  promoter       T7 promoter: promoter for bacteriophage T7 RNA polymerase
   1419..1443    +  protein_bind   lac operator: The lac repressor binds to the lac operator to inhibit transcription in E. coli. This inhibition can be relieved by adding lactose or isopropyl-β-D-thiogalactopyranoside (IPTG). lac repressor encoded by lacI
   1458..1480    +  RBS            RBS: efficient ribosome binding site from bacteriophage T7 gene 10 (Olins and Rangwala, 1989)
   1488..5387    +  CDS            cas12a: CS12A_FRATN - Also known as cpf1 From Francisella tularensis subsp. novicida (strain U112).
   5388..5435    +  CDS            nucleoplasmin NLS: bipartite nuclear localization signal from nucleoplasmin
   5442..5522    +  CDS            3xHA: three tandem HA epitope tags
   5565..5582    +  CDS            9xHis (fragment): 9xHis affinity tag
   5592..5641    +  CDS            SET1 (fragment): solubility-enhancement tag derived from T7 phage gene 10B
   5649..5696    +  terminator     T7 terminator: transcription terminator for bacteriophage T7 RNA polymerase
   5733..6161    +  rep_origin     f1 ori (sequence partly withheld): f1 bacteriophage origin of replication; arrow indicates direction of (+) strand synthesis
   6214..6318    +  promoter       AmpR promoter: bla
   6319..7179    +  CDS            AmpR: β-lactamase; bla; confers resistance to ampicillin, carbenicillin, and related antibiotics
   7350..7938    +  rep_origin     ori: high-copy-number ColE1/pMB1/pBR322/pUC origin of replication
   8124..8263    -  misc_feature   bom: basis of mobility region from pBR322
   8365..8556    -  CDS            rop: Rop protein, which maintains plasmids at low copy number; rop
   8573..8953    +  CDS            YPB1_ECOLX: Protein predicted: Swiss-Prot protein existence level 4. From Escherichia coli.
   9025..9316    -  CDS            TcR (fragment): tetracycline efflux protein; tet; confers resistance to tetracycline
   9331..9352    -  protein_bind   CAP binding site: CAP binding activates transcription in the presence of cAMP. E. coli catabolite activator protein
   9365..1013    -  CDS            lacI (across the origin): lac repressor; lacI; The lac repressor binds to the lac operator to inhibit transcription in E. coli. This inhibition can be relieved by adding lactose or isopropyl-β-D-thiogalactopyranoside (IPTG).
>Addgene plasmid #124548 | pET-21a_FnCpf1_2xNLS_protein_expression | addgene full sequence | sequence record 242289 | Addgene NGS Result
GAGGCGGTTTGCGTATTGGGCGCCAGGGTGGTTTTTCTTTTCACCAGTGAGACGGGCAACAGCTGATTGC
CCTTCACCGCCTGGCCCTGAGAGAGTTGCAGCAAGCGGTCCACGCTGGTTTGCCCCAGCAGGCGAAAATC
CTGTTTGATGGTGGTTAACGGCGGGATATAACATGAGCTGTCTTCGGTATCGTCGTATCCCACTACCGAG
ATATCCGCACCAACGCGCAGCCCGGACTCGGTAATGGCGCGCATTGCGCCCAGCGCCATCTGATCGTTGG
CAACCAGCATCGCAGTGGGAACGATGCCCTCATTCAGCATTTGCATGGTTTGTTGAAAACCGGACATGGC
ACTCCAGTCGCCTTCCCGTTCCGCTATCGGCTGAATTTGATTGCGAGTGAGATATTTATGCCAGCCAGCC
AGACGCAGACGCGCCGAGACAGAACTTAATGGGCCCGCTAACAGCGCGATTTGCTGGTGACCCAATGCGA
CCAGATGCTCCACGCCCAGTCGCGTACCGTCTTCATGGGAGAAAATAATACTGTTGATGGGTGTCTGGTC
AGAGACATCAAGAAATAACGCCGGAACATTAGTGCAGGCAGCTTCCACAGCAATGGCATCCTGGTCATCC
AGCGGATAGTTAATGATCAGCCCACTGACGCGTTGCGCGAGAAGATTGTGCACCGCCGCTTTACAGGCTT
CGACGCCGCTTCGTTCTACCATCGACACCACCACGCTGGCACCCAGTTGATCGGCGCGAGATTTAATCGC
CGCGACAATTTGCGACGGCGCGTGCAGGGCCAGACTGGAGGTGGCAACGCCAATCAGCAACGACTGTTTG
CCCGCCAGTTGTTGTGCCACGCGGTTGGGAATGTAATTCAGCTCCGCCATCGCCGCTTCCACTTTTTCCC
GCGTTTTCGCAGAAACGTGGCTGGCCTGGTTCACCACGCGGGAAACGGTCTGATAAGAGACACCGGCATA
CTCTGCGACATCGTATAACGTTACTGGTTTCACATTCACCACCCTGAATTGACTCTCTTCCGGGCGCTAT
CATGCCATACCGCGAAAGGTTTTGCGCCATTCGATGGTGTCCGGGATCTCGACGCTCTCCCTTATGCGAC
TCCTGCATTAGGAAGCAGCCCAGTAGTAGGTTGAGGCCGTTGAGCACCGCCGCCGCAAGGAATGGTGCAT
GCAAGGAGATGGCGCCCAACAGTCCCCCGGCCACGGGGCCTGCCACCATACCCACGCCGAAACAAGCGCT
CATGAGCCCGAAGTGGCGAGCCCGATCTTCCCCATCGGTGATGTCGGCGATATAGGCGCCAGCAACCGCA
CCTGTGGCGCCGGTGATGCCGGCCACGATGCGTCCGGCGTAGAGGATCGAGATCTCGATCCCGCGAAATT
AATACGACTCACTATAGGGGAATTGTGAGCGGATAACAATTCCCCTCTAGAAATAATTTTGTTTAACTTT
AAGAAGGAGATATACATATGAGCATCTACCAGGAGTTCGTCAACAAGTATTCACTGAGTAAGACACTGCG
GTTCGAGCTGATCCCACAGGGCAAGACACTGGAGAACATCAAGGCCCGAGGCCTGATTCTGGACGATGAG
AAGCGGGCAAAAGACTATAAGAAAGCCAAGCAGATCATTGATAAATACCACCAGTTCTTTATCGAGGAAA
TTCTGAGCTCCGTGTGCATCAGTGAGGATCTGCTGCAGAATTACTCAGACGTGTACTTCAAGCTGAAGAA
GAGCGACGATGACAACCTGCAGAAGGACTTCAAGTCCGCCAAGGACACCATCAAGAAACAGATTAGCGAG
TACATCAAGGACTCCGAAAAGTTTAAAAATCTGTTCAACCAGAATCTGATCGATGCTAAGAAAGGCCAGG
AGTCCGACCTGATCCTGTGGCTGAAACAGTCTAAGGACAATGGGATTGAACTGTTCAAGGCTAACTCCGA
TATCACTGATATTGACGAGGCACTGGAAATCATCAAGAGCTTCAAGGGATGGACCACATACTTTAAAGGC
TTCCACGAGAACCGCAAGAACGTGTACTCCAGCAACGACATTCCTACCTCCATCATCTACCGAATCGTCG
ATGACAATCTGCCAAAGTTCCTGGAGAACAAGGCCAAATATGAATCTCTGAAGGACAAAGCTCCCGAGGC
AATTAATTACGAACAGATCAAGAAAGATCTGGCTGAGGAACTGACATTCGATATCGACTATAAGACTAGC
GAGGTGAACCAGAGGGTCTTTTCCCTGGACGAGGTGTTTGAAATCGCCAATTTCAACAATTACCTGAACC
AGTCCGGCATTACTAAATTCAATACCATCATTGGCGGGAAGTTTGTGAACGGGGAGAATACCAAGCGCAA
GGGAATTAACGAATACATCAATCTGTATAGCCAGCAGATCAACGACAAAACTCTGAAGAAATACAAGATG
TCTGTGCTGTTCAAACAGATCCTGAGTGATACCGAGTCCAAGTCTTTTGTCATTGATAAACTGGAAGATG
ACTCAGACGTGGTCACTACCATGCAGAGCTTTTATGAGCAGATCGCCGCTTTCAAGACAGTGGAGGAAAA
ATCTATTAAGGAAACTCTGAGTCTGCTGTTCGATGACCTGAAAGCCCAGAAGCTGGACCTGAGTAAGATC
TACTTCAAAAACGATAAGAGTCTGACAGACCTGTCACAGCAGGTGTTTGATGACTATTCCGTGATTGGGA
CCGCCGTCCTGGAGTACATTACACAGCAGATCGCTCCAAAGAACCTGGATAATCCCTCTAAGAAAGAGCA
GGAACTGATCGCTAAGAAAACCGAGAAGGCAAAATATCTGAGTCTGGAAACAATTAAGCTGGCACTGGAG
GAGTTCAACAAGCACAGGGATATTGACAAACAGTGCCGCTTTGAGGAAATCCTGGCCAACTTCGCAGCCA
TCCCCATGATTTTTGATGAGATCGCCCAGAACAAAGACAATCTGGCTCAGATCAGTATTAAGTACCAGAA
CCAGGGCAAGAAAGACCTGCTGCAGGCTTCAGCAGAAGATGACGTGAAAGCCATCAAGGATCTGCTGGAC
CAGACCAACAATCTGCTGCACAAGCTGAAAATCTTCCATATTAGTCAGTCAGAGGATAAGGCTAATATCC
TGGATAAAGACGAACACTTCTACCTGGTGTTCGAGGAATGTTACTTCGAGCTGGCAAACATTGTCCCCCT
GTATAACAAGATTAGGAACTACATCACACAGAAGCCTTACTCTGACGAGAAGTTTAAACTGAACTTCGAA
AATAGTACCCTGGCCAACGGGTGGGATAAGAACAAGGAGCCTGACAACACAGCTATCCTGTTCATCAAGG
ATGACAAGTACTATCTGGGAGTGATGAATAAGAAAAACAATAAGATCTTCGATGACAAAGCCATTAAGGA
GAACAAAGGGGAAGGATACAAGAAAATCGTGTATAAGCTGCTGCCCGGCGCAAATAAGATGCTGCCTAAG
GTGTTCTTCAGCGCCAAGAGTATCAAATTCTACAACCCATCCGAGGACATCCTGCGGATTAGAAATCACT
CAACACATACTAAGAACGGGAGCCCCCAGAAGGGATATGAGAAATTTGAGTTCAACATCGAGGATTGCAG
GAAGTTTATTGACTTCTACAAGCAGAGCATCTCCAAACACCCTGAATGGAAGGATTTTGGCTTCCGGTTT
TCCGACACACAGAGATATAACTCTATCGACGAGTTCTACCGCGAGGTGGAAAATCAGGGGTATAAGCTGA
CTTTTGAGAACATTTCTGAAAGTTACATCGACAGCGTGGTCAATCAGGGAAAGCTGTACCTGTTCCAGAT
CTATAACAAAGATTTTTCAGCATACAGCAAGGGCAGACCAAACCTGCATACACTGTACTGGAAGGCCCTG
TTCGATGAGAGGAATCTGCAGGACGTGGTCTATAAACTGAACGGAGAGGCCGAACTGTTTTACCGGAAGC
AGTCTATTCCTAAGAAAATCACTCACCCAGCTAAGGAGGCCATCGCTAACAAGAACAAGGACAATCCTAA
GAAAGAGAGCGTGTTCGAATACGATCTGATTAAGGACAAGCGGTTCACCGAAGATAAGTTCTTTTTCCAT
TGTCCAATCACCATTAACTTCAAGTCAAGCGGCGCTAACAAGTTCAACGACGAGATCAATCTGCTGCTGA
AGGAAAAAGCAAACGATGTGCACATCCTGAGCATTGACCGAGGAGAGCGGCATCTGGCCTACTATACCCT
GGTGGATGGCAAAGGGAATATCATTAAGCAGGATACATTCAACATCATTGGCAATGACCGGATGAAAACC
AACTACCACGATAAACTGGCTGCAATCGAGAAGGATAGAGACTCAGCTAGGAAGGACTGGAAGAAAATCA
ACAACATTAAGGAGATGAAGGAAGGCTATCTGAGCCAGGTGGTCCATGAGATTGCAAAGCTGGTCATCGA
ATACAATGCCATTGTGGTGTTCGAGGATCTGAACTTCGGCTTTAAGAGGGGGCGCTTTAAGGTGGAAAAA
CAGGTCTATCAGAAGCTGGAGAAAATGCTGATCGAAAAGCTGAATTACCTGGTGTTTAAAGATAACGAGT
TCGACAAGACCGGAGGCGTCCTGAGAGCCTACCAGCTGACAGCTCCCTTTGAAACTTTCAAGAAAATGGG
AAAACAGACAGGCATCATCTACTATGTGCCAGCCGGATTCACTTCCAAGATCTGCCCCGTGACCGGCTTT
GTCAACCAGCTGTACCCTAAATATGAGTCAGTGAGCAAGTCCCAGGAATTTTTCAGCAAGTTCGATAAGA
TCTGTTATAATCTGGACAAGGGGTACTTCGAGTTTTCCTTCGATTACAAGAACTTCGGCGACAAGGCCGC
TAAGGGGAAATGGACCATTGCCTCCTTCGGATCTCGCCTGATCAACTTTCGAAATTCCGATAAAAACCAC
AATTGGGACACTAGGGAGGTGTACCCAACCAAGGAGCTGGAAAAGCTGCTGAAAGACTACTCTATCGAGT
ATGGACATGGCGAATGCATCAAGGCAGCCATCTGTGGCGAGAGTGATAAGAAATTTTTCGCCAAGCTGAC
CTCAGTGCTGAATACAATCCTGCAGATGCGGAACTCAAAGACCGGGACAGAACTGGACTATCTGATTAGC
CCCGTGGCTGATGTCAACGGAAACTTCTTCGACAGCAGACAGGCACCCAAAAATATGCCTCAGGATGCAG
ACGCCAACGGGGCCTACCACATCGGGCTGAAGGGACTGATGCTGCTGGGCCGGATCAAGAACAATCAGGA
GGGGAAGAAGCTGAACCTGGTCATTAAGAACGAGGAATACTTCGAGTTTGTCCAGAATAGAAATAACAAA
AGGCCGGCGGCCACGAAAAAGGCCGGCCAGGCAAAAAAGAAAAAGGGATCCTACCCATACGATGTTCCAG
ATTACGCTTATCCCTACGACGTGCCTGATTATGCATACCCATATGATGTCCCCGACTATGCCCCAAAGAA
GAAGCGGAAGGTCAAGCTTGCGGCCGCACTCGAGCACCACCACCACCACCACTGAGATCCGGCTGCTAAC
AAAGCCCGAAAGGAAGCTGAGTTGGCTGCTGCCACCGCTGAGCAATAACTAGCATAACCCCTTGGGGCCT
CTAAACGGGTCTTGAGGGGTTTTTTGCTGAAAGGAGGAACTATATCCGGATTGGCGAATGGG
[124 nt withheld, positions 5733-5856]
C
[91 nt withheld, positions 5858-5948]
A
[49 nt withheld, positions 5950-5998]
CCTTTGACGTTGGAGTCCACGTTCTTT
[37 nt withheld, positions 6026-6062]
ACCCTATCTCGGTCTATTCTTTTGATTTATAAGGGATTTTGCCGATTTCGGCCTATTGGTTAAAAAATGA
GCTGATTTAACAAAAATTTAACGCGAATTTTAACAAAATATTAACGCTTACAATTTAGGTGGCACTTTTC
GGGGAAATGTGCGCGGAACCCCTATTTGTTTATTTTTCTAAATACATTCAAATATGTATCCGCTCATGAG
ACAATAACCCTGATAAATGCTTCAATAATATTGAAAAAGGAAGAGTATGAGTATTCAACATTTCCGTGTC
GCCCTTATTCCCTTTTTTGCGGCATTTTGCCTTCCTGTTTTTGCTCACCCAGAAACGCTGGTGAAAGTAA
AAGATGCTGAAGATCAGTTGGGTGCACGAGTGGGTTACATCGAACTGGATCTCAACAGCGGTAAGATCCT
TGAGAGTTTTCGCCCCGAAGAACGTTTTCCAATGATGAGCACTTTTAAAGTTCTGCTATGTGGCGCGGTA
TTATCCCGTATTGACGCCGGGCAAGAGCAACTCGGTCGCCGCATACACTATTCTCAGAATGACTTGGTTG
AGTACTCACCAGTCACAGAAAAGCATCTTACGGATGGCATGACAGTAAGAGAATTATGCAGTGCTGCCAT
AACCATGAGTGATAACACTGCGGCCAACTTACTTCTGACAACGATCGGAGGACCGAAGGAGCTAACCGCT
TTTTTGCACAACATGGGGGATCATGTAACTCGCCTTGATCGTTGGGAACCGGAGCTGAATGAAGCCATAC
CAAACGACGAGCGTGACACCACGATGCCTGCAGCAATGGCAACAACGTTGCGCAAACTATTAACTGGCGA
ACTACTTACTCTAGCTTCCCGGCAACAATTAATAGACTGGATGGAGGCGGATAAAGTTGCAGGACCACTT
CTGCGCTCGGCCCTTCCGGCTGGCTGGTTTATTGCTGATAAATCTGGAGCCGGTGAGCGTGGGTCTCGCG
GTATCATTGCAGCACTGGGGCCAGATGGTAAGCCCTCCCGTATCGTAGTTATCTACACGACGGGGAGTCA
GGCAACTATGGATGAACGAAATAGACAGATCGCTGAGATAGGTGCCTCACTGATTAAGCATTGGTAACTG
TCAGACCAAGTTTACTCATATATACTTTAGATTGATTTAAAACTTCATTTTTAATTTAAAAGGATCTAGG
TGAAGATCCTTTTTGATAATCTCATGACCAAAATCCCTTAACGTGAGTTTTCGTTCCACTGAGCGTCAGA
CCCCGTAGAAAAGATCAAAGGATCTTCTTGAGATCCTTTTTTTCTGCGCGTAATCTGCTGCTTGCAAACA
AAAAAACCACCGCTACCAGCGGTGGTTTGTTTGCCGGATCAAGAGCTACCAACTCTTTTTCCGAAGGTAA
CTGGCTTCAGCAGAGCGCAGATACCAAATACTGTCCTTCTAGTGTAGCCGTAGTTAGGCCACCACTTCAA
GAACTCTGTAGCACCGCCTACATACCTCGCTCTGCTAATCCTGTTACCAGTGGCTGCTGCCAGTGGCGAT
AAGTCGTGTCTTACCGGGTTGGACTCAAGACGATAGTTACCGGATAAGGCGCAGCGGTCGGGCTGAACGG
GGGGTTCGTGCACACAGCCCAGCTTGGAGCGAACGACCTACACCGAACTGAGATACCTACAGCGTGAGCT
ATGAGAAAGCGCCACGCTTCCCGAAGGGAGAAAGGCGGACAGGTATCCGGTAAGCGGCAGGGTCGGAACA
GGAGAGCGCACGAGGGAGCTTCCAGGGGGAAACGCCTGGTATCTTTATAGTCCTGTCGGGTTTCGCCACC
TCTGACTTGAGCGTCGATTTTTGTGATGCTCGTCAGGGGGGCGGAGCCTATGGAAAAACGCCAGCAACGC
GGCCTTTTTACGGTTCCTGGCCTTTTGCTGGCCTTTTGCTCACATGTTCTTTCCTGCGTTATCCCCTGAT
TCTGTGGATAACCGTATTACCGCCTTTGAGTGAGCTGATACCGCTCGCCGCAGCCGAACGACCGAGCGCA
GCGAGTCAGTGAGCGAGGAAGCGGAAGAGCGCCTGATGCGGTATTTTCTCCTTACGCATCTGTGCGGTAT
TTCACACCGCAATGGTGCACTCTCAGTACAATCTGCTCTGATGCCGCATAGTTAAGCCAGTATACACTCC
GCTATCGCTACGTGACTGGGTCATGGCTGCGCCCCGACACCCGCCAACACCCGCTGACGCGCCCTGACGG
GCTTGTCTGCTCCCGGCATCCGCTTACAGACAAGCTGTGACCGTCTCCGGGAGCTGCATGTGTCAGAGGT
TTTCACCGTCATCACCGAAACGCGCGAGGCAGCTGCGGTAAAGCTCATCAGCGTGGTCGTGAAGCGATTC
ACAGATGTCTGCCTGTTCATCCGCGTCCAGCTCGTTGAGTTTCTCCAGAAGCGTTAATGTCTGGCTTCTG
ATAAAGCGGGCCATGTTAAGGGCGGTTTTTTCCTGTTTGGTCACTGATGCCTCCGTGTAAGGGGGATTTC
TGTTCATGGGGGTAATGATACCGATGAAACGAGAGAGGATGCTCACGATACGGGTTACTGATGATGAACA
TGCCCGGTTACTGGAACGTTGTGAGGGTAAACAACTGGCGGTATGGATGCGGCGGGACCAGAGAAAAATC
ACTCAGGGTCAATGCCAGCGCTTCGTTAATACAGATGTAGGTGTTCCACAGGGTAGCCAGCAGCATCCTG
CGATGCAGATCCGGAACATAATGGTGCAGGGCGCTGACTTCCGCGTTTCCAGACTTTACGAAACACGGAA
ACCGAAGACCATTCATGTTGTTGCTCAGGTCGCAGACGTTTTGCAGCAGCAGTCGCTTCACGTTCGCTCG
CGTATCGGTGATTCATTCTGCTAACCAGTAAGGCAACCCCGCCAGCCTAGCCGGGTCCTCAACGACAGGA
GCACGATCATGCGCACCCGTGGGGCCGCCATGCCGGCGATAATGGCCTGCTTCTCGCCGAAACGTTTGGT
GGCGGGACCAGTGACGAAGGCTTGAGCGAGGGCGTGCAAGATTCCGAATACCGCAAGCGACAGGCCGATC
ATCGTCGCGCTCCAGCGAAAGCGGTCCTCGCCGAAAATGACCCAGAGCGCTGCCGGCACCTGTCCTACGA
GTTGCATGATAAAGAAGACAGTCATAAGTGCGGCGACGATAGTCATGCCCCGCGCCCACCGGAAGGAGCT
GACTGGGTTGAAGGCTCTCAAGGGCATCGGTCGAGATCCCGGTGCCTAATGAGTGAGCTAACTTACATTA
ATTGCGTTGCGCTCACTGCCCGCTTTCCAGTCGGGAAACCTGTCGTGCCAGCTGCATTAATGAATCGGCC
AACGCGCGGGGA
